Addgene plasmid #91101: pMOD_C3106
Purpose: Module C, Promoter: FMV 34S, Gene: TALE-VPR backbone with Esp3I ccdb cassette for repeat cloning, Terminator: HSP
Depositing lab: Daniel Voytas. Depositing organization: University of Minnesota. Publication: A multi-purpose toolkit to enable advanced genome engineering in plants. Cermak T, Curtin SJ, Gil-Humanes J, Cegan R, Kono TJY, Konecna E, Belanto JJ, Starker CG, Mathre JW, Greenstein RL, Voytas DF. Plant Cell. 2017 May 18. pii: tpc.00922.2016. doi: 10.1105/tpc.16.00922. PubMed 28522548.
Backbone
  Vector backbone: pMOD_C0000
  Vector type: TALEN
Growth in bacteria
  Bacterial resistance: Ampicillin, 100 μg/mL
  Growth temperature: 37°C
  Growth strain: ccdB Survival
  Copy number: High Copy
Gene/Insert
  Gene/Insert name: TALE-VPR backbone with Esp3I ccdb cassette for repeat cloning
  Species: Synthetic
  Promoter: FMV 34S
  Cloning method: Gibson Cloning
  Sequencing primers: 5′ unknown
Terms and licenses: Academic/Nonprofit Terms; Industry Terms: Not Available to Industry
How to cite: pMOD_C3106 was a gift from Daniel Voytas (Addgene plasmid # 91101 ; http://n2t.net/addgene:91101 ; RRID:Addgene_91101)
