[The description below was written by a language model from this plasmid's Addgene catalogue record and pLannotate feature annotations shown in this document.]
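Description:
pMOD_C3106 is a "module C" entry plasmid from a modular plant genome-engineering toolkit, built on the pMOD_C0000 backbone. It is a small, high-copy bacterial cloning vector with a ColE1/pUC-type origin and an ampicillin resistance gene (bla with its own promoter). Because it carries an active ccdB toxin gene, it is propagated in a ccdB-tolerant E. coli strain. It contains no plant replication or T-DNA elements in the annotated features, which is consistent with its role as an intermediate module to be assembled with other modules into a final plant transformation vector.

The payload is a plant expression cassette for a programmable TALE transcriptional activator. The catalogue lists the figwort mosaic virus 34S promoter; the feature table detects this region only as fragments of an FMV open reading frame, which likely reflects overlap of the promoter with viral coding sequence. Downstream lie a FLAG epitope fragment and a TAL effector N-terminal region, then an Esp3I-flanked ccdB (with partial ccdA) cassette, then the TAL effector C-terminal region. This is fused to the tripartite VPR activation domain, made up of VP16-derived repeats, the p65/RELA activation region and the Epstein-Barr virus Rta activation domain. The ccdB cassette is a placeholder: Golden Gate cloning with Esp3I replaces it with a custom array of TALE repeats specifying the DNA target, and the toxin counter-selects against uncut parental plasmid in ordinary strains.

The record names an HSP terminator, whereas the automated annotation labels the region after the coding sequence as a pea rbcS-E9 terminator fragment. This discrepancy cannot be resolved from the information given. The completed construct would be used for targeted gene activation in plants.
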