Features (pLannotate 1.2.2; 15 found; start..end, strand, type, name):
     80..668     +  rep_origin     ori: high-copy-number ColE1/pMB1/pBR322/pUC origin of replication
    886..1080    +  CDS            IBMP_FMVD (fragment): Protein inferred from homology: Swiss-Prot protein existence level 3. Enhances the translation of downstream ORFs on polycistronic mRNAs derived from figwort mosaic virus. From Figwort mosaic virus (strain DxS) (FMV).
   1082..1291    +  CDS            IBMP_FMVD (fragment): Protein inferred from homology: Swiss-Prot protein existence level 3. Enhances the translation of downstream ORFs on polycistronic mRNAs derived from figwort mosaic virus. From Figwort mosaic virus (strain DxS) (FMV).
   1460..1483    +  CDS            3xFLAG (fragment): three tandem FLAG® epitope tags
   1520..2251    +  CDS            avrXa10 (fragment): AVX10_XANOO - Experimental evidence at protein level: Swiss-Prot protein existence level 1. Avirulence protein. Induces the hypersensitive response (HR)in rice plants carrying the resistance gene Xa10. Activity depends on the presence of the core repeat domains; replacement with repeat domains from other proteins (AvrBs3 of X.euvesicatoria (AC P14727) or AvrXa7 of this organism) does not elicit the HR. Probably acts as a transcription factor in its host plant (rice) to induce plant resistance or disease. From Xanthomonas oryzae pv. oryzae.
   2261..2563    -  CDS            ccdB: CCDB_ECOLI - Also known as G, letB, letD. Experimental evidence at protein level: Swiss-Prot protein existence level 1. Toxic component of a type II toxin-antitoxin (TA) system, functioning in plasmid maintainence. Responsible for the post- segregational killing (PSK) of plasmid-free cells, also referred to as a plasmid addiction system. Half-life of over 2 hours. Cell killing by CcdB is accompanied by filamentation, defects in chromosome and plasmid segregation, defects in cell division, formation of anucleate cells, decreased DNA synthesis and plasmid loss. Interferes with the activity of DN
   2568..2726    -  CDS            ccdA (fragment): CCDA_ECO57 - Also known as H, letA. Experimental evidence at protein level: Swiss-Prot protein existence level 1. Antitoxin component of a type II toxin-antitoxin (TA) system which inhibits the post-segregational killing (PSK) of plasmid-free cells, also referred to as a plasmid addiction system. Binds to and blocks the activity of CcdB; will also remove bound CcdB protein from the CcdB-GyrA complex by forming a CcdA-CcdB complex, a process termed rejuvenation. Functions as a transcriptional corepressor for the ccdAB operon, repression also requires CcdB (By similarity). From Escherichia coli
   2817..2882    -  intron         PDK intron (fragment): pdk; modified pyruvate orthophosphate dikinase intron from Flaveria trinervia 3.0
   2887..3537    +  CDS            avrBs3 (fragment): AVRB3_XANEU - Experimental evidence at protein level: Swiss-Prot protein existence level 1. Avirulence protein. Acts as a transcription factor in C.annuum plants. In susceptible plants lacking the Bs3 resistance gene induces expression of a number of genes, including genes homologous to a family of auxin-induced genes, alpha-expansin genes, pectate lyase, anthocyanidin glucoside rhamnosyl transferase and at least one transcription factor, UPA20. Their expression leads to plant hypertrophy in mesophyll cells, probably mainly mediated by UPA20 (PubMed:17962565). In resistant plants induces the h
   3667..3683    +  CDS            VP96 (fragment): 6 tandem repeats of the minimal activation domain of herpes simplex virus VP16 (Cheng et al., 2013)
   3748..4527    +  CDS            RELA (fragment): TF65_HUMAN - Also known as NFKB3. Experimental evidence at protein level: Swiss-Prot protein existence level 1. NF-kappa-B is a pleiotropic transcription factor present in almost all cell types and is the endpoint of a series of signal transduction events that are initiated by a vast array of stimuli related to many biological processes such as inflammation, immunity, differentiation, cell growth, tumorigenesis and apoptosis. NF-kappa-B is a homo- or heterodimeric complex formed by the Rel-like domain- containing proteins RELA/p65, RELB, NFKB1/p105, NFKB1/p50, REL and NFKB2/p52. The heterodime
   4546..5114    +  CDS            Rta AD (fragment): transcriptional activation domain from the human herpesvirus 4 (Epstein-Barr virus) replication and transcription activator Rta/BRLF1 (Hardwick et al., 1992; Chavez et al., 2015)
   5129..5434    +  terminator     E9 terminator (fragment): terminator and polyadenylation signal from the pea rbcS-E9 gene
   5573..5673    +  promoter       AmpR promoter: bla
   5674..6534    +  CDS            AmpR: β-lactamase; bla; confers resistance to ampicillin, carbenicillin, and related antibiotics
>Addgene plasmid #91101 | pMOD_C3106 | addgene full sequence | sequence record 182063 | Addgene NGS Result
GCCTTGACGGCAAAATCCCTTAACGTGAGTTTTCGTTCCACTGAGCGTCAGACCCCGTAGAAAAGATCAA
AGGATCTTCTTGAGATCCTTTTTTTCTGCGCGTAATCTGCTGCTTGCAAACAAAAAAACCACCGCTACCA
GCGGTGGTTTGTTTGCCGGATCAAGAGCTACTAACTCTTTTTCCGAAGGTAACTGGCTTCAGCAGAGCGC
AGATACCAAATACTGTTCTTCTAGTGTAGCCGTAGTTAGGCCACCACTTCAAGAACTCTGTAGCACCGCC
TACATACCTCGCTCTGCTAATCCTGTTACCAGTGGCTGCTGCCAGTGGCGATAAGTCGTGTCTTACCGGG
TTGGACTCAAGACGATAGTTACCGGATAAGGCGCAGCGGTCGGGCTGAACGGGGGGTTCGTGCTCACAGC
CCAGCTTGGAGCGAACGACCTACACCGAACTGAGATACCTACAGCGTGAGCTATGAGAAAGCGCCACGCT
TCCCGAAGGGAGAAAGGCGGACAGGTATCCGGTAAGCGGCAGGGTCGGAACAGGAGAGCGCACGAGGGAG
CTTCCAGGGGGAAACGCCTGGTATCTTTATAGTCCTGTCGGGTTTCGCCACCTCTGACTTGAGCGTCGAT
TTTTGTGATGCTCGTCAGGGGGGCGGAGCCTATGGAAAAACGCCAGCAACGCGGCCTTTTTACGGTTCCT
GGCCTTTTGCTGGCCTTTTGCTCACATGTTCTTTCCTGCGTTATCCCCTGATTCTGTGGATAACCGTATT
ACCGCCTTTGAGTGAGCTGATACCGCTCGCCGCAGCCGAACGACCGAGCGCAGCGAGTCAGTGAGCGAGG
AAGCGGAAGAGCGCCCACCTGCAACGCCGGCGTAATATGGCGCGCCAGCTGGCTTGTGGGGACCAGACAA
AAAAGGAATGGTGCAGAATTGTTAGGCGCACCTACCAAAAGCATCTTTGCCTTTATTGCAAAGATAAAGC
AGATTCCTCTAGTACAAGTGGGGAACAAAATAACGTGGAAAAGAGCTGTCCTGACAGCCCACTCACTAAT
GCGTATGACGAACGCAGTGACGACCACAAAACAGCTGGCTTGTGGGGACCAGACAAAAAAGGAATGGTGC
AGAATTGTTAGGCGCACCTACCAAAAGCATCTTTGCCTTTATTGCAAAGATAAAGCAGATTCCTCTAGTA
CAAGTGGGGAACAAAATAACGTGGAAAAGAGCTGTCCTGACAGCCCACTCACTAATGCGTATGACGAACG
CAGTGACGACCACAAAAGAATTCCCTCTATATAAGAAGGCATTCATTCCCATTTGAAGGATCATCAGATA
CTGAACCAATATTTCTCACTCTAAGAAATTAAGAGCTTTGTATTCTTCAATGAGAGGCTAAGACCTGCAG
GAAAAATGGCTTCCTCCGATTATAAGGATCACGATGGCGACTACAAGGACCACGATATTGACTACAAAGA
CGATGACGATAAAATGGCTCCTAAGAAAAAGCGCAAAGTCGGTATCCATGGCGTTCCCGCTAGCGTGTCC
CGGACCCGGCTGCCATCTCCCCCTGCGCCCTCTCCTGCGTTCTCGGCGGGCAGCTTCAGCGATCTGCTCC
GTCCGTTCGATCCGTCGCTTCTTGATACATCGCTTCTTGATTCGATGCCTGCCGTCGGCACGCCGCATAC
AGCGGCTGCCCCAGCAGAGTGGGATGAGGCGCAATCGGCTCTGCGTGCAGCCGATGACCCGCCACCCACC
GTGCGTGTCGCTGTCACTGCCGCGCGGCCGCCGCGCGCCAAGCCGGCCCCGCGACGGCGTGCTGCGCAAC
CCTCCGACGCTTCGCCGGCCGCGCAGGTTGATCTACGCACGCTCGGCTACAGTCAGCAGCAGCAAGAGAA
GATCAAACCGAAGGTGCGTTCGACAGTGGCGCAGCACCACGAGGCACTGGTGGGCCATGGGTTTACACAC
GCGCACATCGTTGCGCTCAGCCAACACCCGGCAGCGTTAGGGACCGTCGCTGTCACGTATCAGCACATAA
TCACGGCGTTGCCAGAGGCGACACACGAAGACATCGTTGGCGTCGGCAAACAGTGGTCCGGCGCACGCGC
CCTGGAGGCCTTGCTCACGGATGCGGGGGAGTTGAGAGGTCCGCCGTTACAGTTGGACACAGGCCAACTT
GTGAAGATTGCAAAACGTGGCGGCGTGACCGCAATGGAGGCAGTGCATGCCAGCAGGAATGCGTTAACAG
GTGCCCCCCTGGAGACGTTATATTCCCCAGAACATCAGGTTAATGGCGTTTTTGATGTCATTTTCGCGGT
GGCTGAGATCAGCCACTTCTTCCCCGATAACGGAAACCGGCACACTGGCCATATCGGTGGTCATCATGCG
CCAGCTTTCATCCCCGATATGCACCACCGGGTAAAGTTCACGGGAGACTTTATCTGACAGCAGACGTGCA
CTGGCCAGGGGGATCACCATCCGTCGCCCGGGCGTGTCAATAATATCACTCTGTACATCCACAAACAGAC
GATAACGGCTCTCTCTTTTATAGGTGTAAACCTTAAACTGCATTTCACCAGCCCCTGTTCTCGTCAGCAA
AAGAGCCGTTCATTTCAATAAACCGGGCGACCTCAGCCATCCCTTCCTGATTTTCCGCTTTCCAGCGTTC
GGCACGCAGACGACGGGCTTCATTCTGCATGGTTGTGCTTACCAGACCGGAGATATTGACATCATATATG
CCTTGAGCAACTGATAGCTGTCGCTGTCAACTGTCACTGTAATACGCTGCTTCATAGCATACCTCCTTTT
GACATACTTCGGGTATACATATCAGTATATATTCTTATACCGCAAAAATCAGCGCGCAAATACGCATACT
GTTATCTGGCTTCGTCTCCAACGACCACCTCGTCGCCTTGGCCTGCCTCGGCGGACGTCCTGCCATGGAT
GCAGTGAAAAAGGGATTGCCGCACGCGCCGGAATTGATCAGAAGAGTCAATCGCCGTATTGGCGAACGCA
CGTCCCATCGCGTTGCCGACTACGCGCAAGTGGTTCGCGTGCTGGAGTTTTTCCAGTGCCACTCCCACCC
AGCGTACGCATTTGATGAGGCCATGACGCAGTTCGGGATGAGCAGGAACGGGTTGGTACAGCTCTTTCGC
AGAGTGGGCGTCACCGAACTCGAAGCCCGCGGTGGAACGCTCCCCCCAGCCTCGCAGCGTTGGGACCGTA
TCCTCCAGGCATCAGGGATGAAAAGGGCCAAACCGTCCCCTACTTCAGCTCAAACACCGGATCAGGCGTC
TTTGCATGCATTCGCCGATTCGCTGGAGCGTGACCTTGATGCGCCCAGCCCAATGCACGAGGGAGATCAG
ACGCGGGCAAGCAGCCGTAAACGGTCCCGATCGGATCGTGCTGTCACCGGCCCCTCCGCACAGCAGGCTG
TCGAGGTGCGCGTTCCCGAACAGCGCGATGCGCTGCATTTGCCCCTCAGCTGGAGGGTAAAACGCCCGCG
TACCAGGATCTGGGGCGGCCTCCCGGATCCGGGTTCAGGACGGGCTGACGCATTGGACGATTTTGATCTG
GATATGCTGGGAAGTGACGCCCTCGATGATTTTGACCTTGACATGCTTGGTTCGGATGCCCTTGATGACT
TTGACCTCGACATGCTCGGCAGTGACGCCCTTGATGATTTCGACCTGGACATGCTGATTAACTCTAGAAG
TTCCGGATCTCCGAAAAAGAAACGCAAAGTTGGTAGCCAGTACCTGCCCGACACCGACGACCGGCACCGG
ATCGAGGAAAAGCGGAAGCGGACCTACGAGACATTCAAGAGCATCATGAAGAAGTCCCCCTTCAGCGGCC
CCACCGACCCTAGACCTCCACCTAGAAGAATCGCCGTGCCCAGCAGATCCAGCGCCAGCGTGCCAAAACC
TGCCCCCCAGCCTTACCCCTTCACCAGCAGCCTGAGCACCATCAACTACGACGAGTTCCCTACCATGGTG
TTCCCCAGCGGCCAGATCTCTCAGGCCTCTGCTCTGGCTCCAGCCCCTCCTCAGGTGCTGCCTCAGGCTC
CTGCTCCTGCACCAGCTCCAGCCATGGTGTCTGCACTGGCTCAGGCACCAGCACCCGTGCCTGTGCTGGC
TCCTGGACCTCCACAGGCTGTGGCTCCACCAGCCCCTAAACCTACACAGGCCGGCGAGGGCACACTGTCT
GAAGCTCTGCTGCAGCTGCAGTTCGACGACGAGGATCTGGGAGCCCTGCTGGGAAACAGCACCGATCCTG
CCGTGTTCACCGACCTGGCCAGCGTGGACAACAGCGAGTTCCAGCAGCTGCTGAACCAGGGCATCCCTGT
GGCCCCTCACACCACCGAGCCCATGCTGATGGAATACCCCGAGGCCATCACCCGGCTCGTGACAGGCGCT
CAGAGGCCTCCTGATCCAGCTCCTGCCCCTCTGGGAGCACCAGGCCTGCCTAATGGACTGCTGTCTGGCG
ACGAGGACTTCAGCTCTATCGCCGACATGGACTTCTCCGCACTGCTGGGTAGCGGATCGGGATCTCGGGA
TTCCAGGGAAGGGATGTTTTTGCCGAAGCCTGAGGCCGGCTCCGCTATTAGTGACGTGTTTGAGGGCCGC
GAGGTGTGCCAGCCAAAACGAATCCGGCCATTTCATCCTCCAGGAAGTCCATGGGCCAACCGCCCACTCC
CCGCCAGCCTCGCACCAACACCAACCGGTCCAGTACATGAGCCAGTCGGGTCACTGACCCCGGCACCAGT
CCCTCAGCCACTGGATCCAGCGCCCGCAGTGACTCCCGAGGCCAGTCACCTGTTGGAGGATCCCGATGAA
GAGACTAGCCAGGCTGTCAAAGCCCTTCGGGAGATGGCCGATACTGTGATTCCCCAGAAGGAAGAGGCTG
CAATCTGTGGCCAAATGGACCTTTCCCATCCGCCCCCAAGGGGCCATCTGGATGAGCTGACAACCACACT
TGAGTCCATGACCGAGGATCTGAACCTGGACTCACCCCTGACCCCGGAATTGAACGAGATTCTGGATACC
TTCCTGAACGACGAGTGCCTCTTGCATGCCATGCATATCAGCACAGGACTGTCCATCTTCGACACATCTC
TGTTCTAGATGACTCGAGGTTCGAGTATTATGGCATTGGGAAAACTGTTTTTCTTGTACCATTTGTTGTG
CTTGTAATTTACTGTGTTTTTTATTCGGTTTTCGCTATCGAACTGTGAAATGGAAATGGATGGAGAAGAG
TTAATGAATGATATGGTCCTTTTGTTCATTCTCAAATTAATATTATTTGTTTTTTCTCTTATTTGTTGTG
TGTTGAATTTGAAATTATAAGAGATATGCAAACATTTTGTTTTGAGTAAAAATGTGTCAAATCGTGGCCT
CTAATGACCGAAGTTAATATGAGGAGTAAAACACTTGTAGTTGTGAGCTCGCGCGTAGTCCTCGGTAATA
TCGCAGAACAAAAGTACCTGATATCGAGTGTACTTCAAGTCACACCGGCGAGTGACTAGCAGGTGATGAA
AAGCCTTAGGGTCAGGTGGCACTTTTCGGGGAAATGTGCGATGAACCCCTATTTGTTTATTTTTCTAAAT
ACATTCAAATATGTATCCGCTAATGAGACAATAACCCTGATAAATGCTTCAATTATATTGAAAAAGGAAG
AGTATGAGTATCCAACATTTCCGTGTCGCCCTTATTCCCTTTTTTGCGGCCTTCTGCCTTCCTGTTTTTG
CTCACCCAGAAACGCTGGTGAAAGTAAAAGATGCTGAAGATCAGTTGGGTGCCCGAGTGGGTTACATTGA
ACTGGATCTCAACAGCGGCAAAATCTTAGAGAGTTTTCGCCCCGAAGAACGCTTCCCAATGATGAGCACT
TTCAAAGTTCTGCTATGTGGCGCGGTGTTATCCCGTATTGATGCTGGGCAAGAGCAACTCGGTCGCCGCA
TACACTATTCTCAGAATGACTTGGTTGAGTATTCACCAGTCACAGAAAAGCATCTTACGGATGGCATGAC
AGTAAGAGAATTATGTAGTGCTGCCATAACCATGAGTGATAACACTGCGGCCAACTTACTTCTGACAACG
ATTGGAGGACCGAAGGAGCTAACCGCTTTTTTGCACAACATGGGGGATCATGTAACTCGCCTTGATCGTT
GGGAACCGGAGCTGAATGAAGCCATACCAAACGACGAGCGTGACACCACGATGCCTGTAGCAATGGCAAC
AACTCTCCGCAAACTATTAACTGGCGAACTACTTACTCTTGCTTCACGCCAGCAACTCATTGACTGGATG
GAGGCGGACAAAGTTGCAGGACCACTTCTGCGCTCGGCACTTCCGGCTGGCTGGTTTATTGCTGATAAAT
CTGGAGCCGGTGAGCGTGGGTCTCGCGGTATCATTGCAGCACTGGGGCCAGATGGTAAGCCCTCCCGTAT
CGTAGTTATCTACACGACGGGGAGTCAGGCAACTATGGATGAACGAAATAGACAGATCGCTGAGATAGGT
GCCTCACTGATTAAGCATTGGTAACTGTCAGACGAAGGGAAATAAATAGTAGCCCGCCTGATGTGCGGGC
TTTTTTTTGGTGGTGGTTACCAGTGTCGCTTAGCTACCGTAGGTCCTCTTAGGCGGTCCGATTAGCGACA
TAGTCATCAAT
